Addgene plasmid #122719: pSKAP_AQ
Purpose: pSKAP plasmid containing the unique DNA barcode "AQ" to be used for allelic exchange on bacterial chromosomes and subsequent molecular identification
Depositing lab: Travis Bourret. Depositing organization: Creighton University. Publication: Digital PCR-based Competitive Index for High-throughput Analysis of Fitness in Salmonella. Shaw JA, Bourret TJ. J Vis Exp. 2019 May 13;(147). doi: 10.3791/59630. PubMed 31132072.
Backbone
  Vector backbone: pSKAP
  Backbone manufacturer: Shaw and Bourret
  Backbone size w/o insert (bp): 4703
  Total vector size (bp): 4728
  Modifications to backbone: Addition of AQ barcode sequence. TGTAACACACTGTGTCGTACTGAG
  Vector type: Bacterial Expression
Growth in bacteria
  Bacterial resistance: Chloramphenicol, 25 μg/mL
  Growth temperature: 37°C
  Growth strain: DH5alpha
  Copy number: High Copy
Gene/Insert
  Gene/Insert name: Barcode AQ
  Insert size (bp): 25
Terms and licenses: Academic/Nonprofit Terms; Industry Terms: Not Available to Industry
How to cite: pSKAP_AQ was a gift from Travis Bourret (Addgene plasmid # 122719 ; http://n2t.net/addgene:122719 ; RRID:Addgene_122719)
