[The description below was written by a language model from this plasmid's Addgene catalogue record and pLannotate feature annotations shown in this document.]
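Description:
pSKAP_AQ is a 4,728 bp high-copy bacterial plasmid from the pSKAP series, built on what the feature table shows to be a pBluescript-type scaffold. It retains a ColE1/pUC origin, an f1 phage origin, lac promoter/operator and CAP site, flanking T3 and T7 promoters, fragments of the multiple cloning site and a lacZα remnant. It is propagated in E. coli under chloramphenicol selection. A complete cat gene with its own promoter is present, whereas only the promoter and a fragment of the β-lactamase gene remain, suggesting that the original ampicillin marker was disrupted by the chloramphenicol cassette. Although catalogued as a bacterial expression vector, it carries no protein-coding payload and is better understood as a template or donor plasmid.

The functional cargo sits within the interrupted cloning site: a kanamycin/neomycin phosphotransferase gene (neo), preceded by a Tn5-derived sequence fragment and bracketed by two FRT sites, one annotated as minimal and one full length. This arrangement is typical of cassettes for chromosomal allelic exchange, in which kanamycin resistance selects for integration and FLP recombinase can later excise the marker. The defining modification is a short unique DNA barcode, "AQ" (about 25 bp), added to the pSKAP backbone. The feature table does not annotate its position, so its placement relative to the FRT-flanked cassette cannot be stated from the record. According to the record, the plasmid is used to place this barcode on bacterial chromosomes for later molecular identification of strains. The associated work applies this to digital PCR-based competitive index measurements of fitness in Salmonella, where differently barcoded strains can be quantified in mixed populations.
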