Features (pLannotate 1.2.2; 19 found; start..end, strand, type, name):
    415..507     +  CDS            lacI (fragment): lac repressor; lacI; The lac repressor binds to the lac operator to inhibit transcription in E. coli. This inhibition can be relieved by adding lactose or isopropyl-β-D-thiogalactopyranoside (IPTG).
    520..541     +  protein_bind   CAP binding site: CAP binding activates transcription in the presence of cAMP. E. coli catabolite activator protein
    556..586     +  promoter       lac promoter: promoter for the E. coli lac operon
    594..610     +  protein_bind   lac operator: The lac repressor binds to the lac operator to inhibit transcription in E. coli. This inhibition can be relieved by adding lactose or isopropyl-β-D-thiogalactopyranoside (IPTG). lac repressor encoded by lacI
    655..673     +  promoter       T3 promoter: promoter for bacteriophage T3 RNA polymerase
    686..714     +  misc_feature   MCS (fragment): pBluescript multiple cloning site
    743..776     +  protein_bind   FRT (minimal): supports FLP-mediated excision but not integration (Turan and Bode, 2011) FLP recombinase from the Saccharomyces cerevisiae 2μ plasmid
    783..1112    +  CDS            tnpA (fragment): TN5P_ECOLX - Also known as tnp. Experimental evidence at protein level: Swiss-Prot protein existence level 1. Mediates transposition of transposon Tn5 by a 'cut and paste' mechanism. First, the monomeric transposase binds the 19 bp inverted DNA repeats flanking the transposon. Then, dimerization of the DNA- bound transposase creates a synaptic DNA complex. After nicking of the first DNA strand, excision of the transposon proceeds through a series of intermediates. The transposase then mediates the insertion of the transposon at a new site by strand transfer. The activity of the wild- type tran
   1144..1935    +  CDS            neo: KKA2_KLEPN - Also known as kan, nptII. Experimental evidence at protein level: Swiss-Prot protein existence level 1. Resistance to kanamycin, neomycin, paromomycin, ribostamycin, butirosin and gentamicin B. From Klebsiella pneumoniae.
   1951..1998    +  protein_bind   FRT: FLP-mediated recombination occurs in the 8-bp core sequence TCTAGAAA (Turan and Bode, 2011). FLP recombinase from the Saccharomyces cerevisiae 2μ plasmid
   2079..2121    +  misc_feature   MCS (fragment): pBluescript multiple cloning site
   2130..2148    -  promoter       T7 promoter: promoter for bacteriophage T7 RNA polymerase
   2156..2311    +  CDS            lacZα (fragment): LacZα fragment of β-galactosidase; lacZ fragment
   2316..2744    +  rep_origin     f1 ori (sequence partly withheld): f1 bacteriophage origin of replication; arrow indicates direction of (+) strand synthesis
   2797..2901    +  promoter       AmpR promoter: bla
   2902..3111    +  CDS            AmpR (fragment): β-lactamase; bla; confers resistance to ampicillin, carbenicillin, and related antibiotics
   3390..4049    -  CDS            CmR: chloramphenicol acetyltransferase; cat; confers resistance to chloramphenicol
   4050..4152    -  promoter       cat promoter: promoter of the E. coli cat gene encoding chloramphenicol acetyltransferase
   4372..232     +  rep_origin     ori (across the origin): high-copy-number ColE1/pMB1/pBR322/pUC origin of replication
>Addgene plasmid #122719 | pSKAP_AQ | addgene full sequence | sequence record 245018 | Addgene NGS Result
GACCTACACCGAACTGAGATACCTACAGCGTGAGCTATGAGAAAGCGCCACGCTTCCCGAAGGGAGAAAG
GCGGACAGGTATCCGGTAAGCGGCAGGGTCGGAACAGGAGAGCGCACGAGGGAGCTTCCAGGGGGAAACG
CCTGGTATCTTTATAGTCCTGTCGGGTTTCGCCACCTCTGACTTGAGCGTCGATTTTTGTGATGCTCGTC
AGGGGGGCGGAGCCTATGGAAAAACGCCAGCAACGCGGCCTTTTTACGGTTCCTGGCCTTTTGCTGGCCT
TTTGCTCACATGTTCTTTCCTGCGTTATCCCCTGATTCTGTGGATAACCGTATTACCGCCTTTGAGTGAG
CTGATACCGCTCGCCGCAGCCGAACGACCGAGCGCAGCGAGTCAGTGAGCGAGGAAGCGGAAGAGCGCCC
AATACGCAAACCGCCTCTCCCCGCGCGTTGGCCGATTCATTAATGCAGCTGGCACGACAGGTTTCCCGAC
TGGAAAGCGGGCAGTGAGCGCAACGCAATTAATGTGAGTTAGCTCACTCATTAGGCACCCCAGGCTTTAC
ACTTTATGCTTCCGGCTCGTATGTTGTGTGGAATTGTGAGCGGATAACAATTTCACACAGGAAACAGCTA
TGACCATGATTACGCCAAGCGCGCAATTAACCCTCACTAAAGGGAACAAAAGCTGGAGCTCCACCGCGGT
GGCGGCCGCTCTAGCCCGGGCGGATCCGTCGACCTGCAGTTCGAAGTTCCTATTCTCTAGAAAGTATAGG
AACTTCAGAGCGCTTTTGAAGCTCACGCTGCCGCAAGCACTCAGGGCGCAAGGGCTGCTAAAGGAAGCGG
AACACGTAGAAAGCCAGTCCGCAGAAACGGTGCTGACCCCGGATGAATGTCAGCTACTGGGCTATCTGGA
CAAGGGAAAACGCAAGCGCAAAGAGAAAGCAGGTAGCTTGCAGTGGGCTTACATGGCGATAGCTAGACTG
GGCGGTTTTATGGACAGCAAGCGAACCGGAATTGCCAGCTGGGGCGCCCTCTGGTAAGGTTGGGAAGCCC
TGCAAAGTAAACTGGATGGCTTTCTTGCCGCCAAGGATCTGATGGCGCAGGGGATCAAGATCTGATCAAG
AGACAGGATGAGGATCGTTTCGCATGATTGAACAAGATGGATTGCACGCAGGTTCTCCGGCCGCTTGGGT
GGAGAGGCTATTCGGCTATGACTGGGCACAACAGACAATCGGCTGCTCTGATGCCGCCGTGTTCCGGCTG
TCAGCGCAGGGGCGCCCGGTTCTTTTTGTCAAGACCGACCTGTCCGGTGCCCTGAATGAACTGCAGGACG
AGGCAGCGCGGCTATCGTGGCTGGCCACGACGGGCGTTCCTTGCGCAGCTGTGCTCGACGTTGTCACTGA
AGCGGGAAGGGACTGGCTGCTATTGGGCGAAGTGCCGGGGCAGGATCTCCTGTCATCTCACCTTGCTCCT
GCCGAGAAAGTATCCATCATGGCTGATGCAATGCGGCGGCTGCATACGCTTGATCCGGCTACCTGCCCAT
TCGACCACCAAGCGAAACATCGCATCGAGCGAGCACGTACTCGGATGGAAGCCGGTCTTGTCGATCAGGA
TGATCTGGACGAAGAGCATCAGGGGCTCGCGCCAGCCGAACTGTTCGCCAGGCTCAAGGCGCGCATGCCC
GACGGCGAGGATCTCGTCGTGACCCATGGCGATGCCTGCTTGCCGAATATCATGGTGGAAAATGGCCGCT
TTTCTGGATTCATCGACTGTGGCCGGCTGGGTGTGGCGGACCGCTATCAGGACATAGCGTTGGCTACCCG
TGATATTGCTGAAGAGCTTGGCGGCGAATGGGCTGACCGCTTCCTCGTGCTTTACGGTATCGCCGCTCCC
GATTCGCAGCGCATCGCCTTCTATCGCCTTCTTGACGAGTTCTTCTAATAAGGGGATCTTGAAGTTCCTA
TTCCGAAGTTCCTATTCTCTAGAAAGTATAGGAACTTCGAAGCAGCTCCAGCCTACACAATCGCCTCAGT
ACGACACAGTGTGTTACACTCAAGACGTGTAATGCTGCAATCTGCATGCAAGCTTATCGATACCGTCGAC
CTCGAGGGGGGGCCCGGTACCCAATTCGCCCTATAGTGAGTCGTATTACGCGCGCTCACTGGCCGTCGTT
TTACAACGTCGTGACTGGGAAAACCCTGGCGTTACCCAACTTAATCGCCTTGCAGCACATCCCCCTTTCG
CCAGCTGGCGTAATAGCGAAGAGGCCCGCACCGATCGCCCTTCCCAACAGTTGCGCAGCCTGAATGGCGA
ATGGG
[124 nt withheld, positions 2316-2439]
C
[91 nt withheld, positions 2441-2531]
A
[49 nt withheld, positions 2533-2581]
CCTTTGACGTTGGAGTCCACGTTCTTT
[37 nt withheld, positions 2609-2645]
ACCCTATCTCGGTCTATTCTTTTGATTTATAAGGGATTTTGCCGATTTCGGCCTATTGGTTAAAAAATGA
GCTGATTTAACAAAAATTTAACGCGAATTTTAACAAAATATTAACGCTTACAATTTAGGTGGCACTTTTC
GGGGAAATGTGCGCGGAACCCCTATTTGTTTATTTTTCTAAATACATTCAAATATGTATCCGCTCATGAG
ACAATAACCCTGATAAATGCTTCAATAATATTGAAAAAGGAAGAGTATGAGTATTCAACATTTCCGTGTC
GCCCTTATTCCCTTTTTTGCGGCATTTTGCCTTCCTGTTTTTGCTCACCCAGAAACGCTGGTGAAAGTAA
AAGATGCTGAAGATCAGTTGGGTGCACGAGTGGGTTACATCGAACTGGATCTCAACAGCGGTAAGATCCT
TGAGAGTTTTCGCCCCGAAGAACGTTTTCCAATGATGAGCACTTTTTGATCAGAAAAAAAGGATCATATC
GTCAATTATTACCTCCACGGGGAGAGCCTGAGCAAACTGGCCTCAGGCATTTGAGAAGCACACGGTCACA
CTGCTTCCGGTAGTCAATAAACCGGTAAACCAGCAATAGACATAAGCGGCTATTTAACGACCCTGCCCTG
AACCGACGACCGGGTCGAATTTGCTTTCGAATTTCTGCCATTCATCCGCTTATTATCACTTATTCAGGCG
TAGCAACCAGGCGTTTAAGGGCACCAATAACTGCCTTAAAAAAATTACGCCCCGCCCTGCCACTCATCGC
AGTACTGTTGTAATTCATTAAGCATTCTGCCGACATGGAAGCCATCACAAACGGCATGATGAACCTGAAT
CGCCAGCGGCATCAGCACCTTGTCGCCTTGCGTATAATATTTGCCCATGGTGAAAACGGGGGCGAAGAAG
TTGTCCATATTGGCCACGTTTAAATCAAAACTGGTGAAACTCACCCAGGGATTGGCTGAGACGAAAAACA
TATTCTCAATAAACCCTTTAGGGAAATAGGCCAGGTTTTCACCGTAACACGCCACATCTTGCGAATATAT
GTGTAGAAACTGCCGGAAATCGTCGTGGTATTCACTCCAGAGCGATGAAAACGTTTCAGTTTGCTCATGG
AAAACGGTGTAACAAGGGTGAACACTATCCCATATCACCAGCTCACCGTCTTTCATTGCCATACGTAATT
CCGGATGAGCATTCATCAGGCGGGCAAGAATGTGAATAAAGGCCGGATAAAACTTGTGCTTATTTTTCTT
TACGGTCTTTAAAAAGGCCGTAATATCCAGCTGAACGGTCTGGTTATAGGTACATTGAGCAACTGACTGA
AATGCCTCAAAATGTTCTTTACGATGCCATTGGGATATATCAACGGTGGTATATCCAGTGATTTTTTTCT
CCATTTTAGCTTCCTTAGCTCCTGAAAATCTCGACAACTCAAAAAATACGCCCGGTAGTGATCTTATTTC
ATTATGGTGAAAGTTGGAACCTCTTACGTGCCGATCAACGTCTCATTTTCGCCAAAAGTTGGCCCAGGGC
TTCCCGGTATCAACAGGGACACCAGGATTTATTTATTCTGCGAAGTGATCTTCCGTCACAGGTATTTATT
CGGTCGAAAAGGATCTAGGTGAAGATCCTTTTTGATAATCTCATGACCAAAATCCCTTAACGTGAGTTTT
CGTTCCACTGAGCGTCAGACCCCGTAGAAAAGATCAAAGGATCTTCTTGAGATCCTTTTTTTCTGCGCGT
AATCTGCTGCTTGCAAACAAAAAAACCACCGCTACCAGCGGTGGTTTGTTTGCCGGATCAAGAGCTACCA
ACTCTTTTTCCGAAGGTAACTGGCTTCAGCAGAGCGCAGATACCAAATACTGTTCTTCTAGTGTAGCCGT
AGTTAGGCCACCACTTCAAGAACTCTGTAGCACCGCCTACATACCTCGCTCTGCTAATCCTGTTACCAGT
GGCTGCTGCCAGTGGCGATAAGTCGTGTCTTACCGGGTTGGACTCAAGACGATAGTTACCGGATAAGGCG
CAGCGGTCGGGCTGAACGGGGGGTTCGTGCACACAGCCCAGCTTGGAGCGAAC
